Addgene plasmid #159408: DT047A
Purpose: Constitutive LuxR expression, controlled under T7 bacteriophage promoter, and inducible PFO-sfGFP chimeric protein expression, controlled under V. fischeri HSL-regulated pLux (luxPR) promoter
Depositing lab: Sheref Mansy. Depositing organization: Universita degli Studi di Trento. Publication: Artificial cells drive neural differentiation. Toparlak OD, Zasso J, Bridi S, Serra MD, Macchi P, Conti L, Baudet ML, Mansy SS. Sci Adv. 2020 Sep 18;6(38). pii: 6/38/eabb4920. doi: 10.1126/sciadv.abb4920. Print 2020 Sep. PubMed 32948587.
Backbone
  Vector backbone: pSB1A3
  Backbone manufacturer: iGEM parts registry
  Vector type: Bacterial Expression, Synthetic Biology
Growth in bacteria
  Bacterial resistance: Ampicillin, 100 μg/mL
  Growth temperature: 37°C
  Growth strain: DH5alpha
  Copy number: High Copy
Gene/Insert
  Gene/Insert name: pr.T7-LuxR-pr.LuxR-sfGFP-PFO
  Species: Synthetic
  Promoter: tet and pLux promoter
  Tag / fusion protein: FLAG/FLAG (N terminal on insert)
  Cloning method: Gibson Cloning
  Sequencing primers: 5′ VF2 primer (iGEM parts registry); 3′ VR primer (iGEM parts registry)
Terms and licenses: Academic/Nonprofit Terms; Industry Terms: Not Available to Industry
How to cite: DT047A was a gift from Sheref Mansy (Addgene plasmid # 159408 ; http://n2t.net/addgene:159408 ; RRID:Addgene_159408)
