[The description below was written by a language model from this plasmid's Addgene catalogue record and pLannotate feature annotations shown in this document.]
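Description:
DT047A is a high-copy bacterial expression and synthetic-biology plasmid built by Gibson assembly in the iGEM BioBrick backbone pSB1A3. It replicates from a ColE1/pUC-type origin and is selected through ampicillin resistance (β-lactamase under its own bla promoter). The synthetic insert sits between the BioBrick prefix and suffix, with a putative bacterial terminator upstream insulating the cloning site.

The payload is a two-module quorum-sensing circuit. In the first module, a T7 promoter drives constitutive expression of LuxR, the Aliivibrio (Vibrio) fischeri transcriptional activator that binds the acyl-homoserine lactone autoinducer, and the unit ends in a T7 terminator. The second module encodes a chimera of superfolder GFP fused upstream of a fragment of perfringolysin O (PFO), the Clostridium perfringens cholesterol-dependent pore-forming cytolysin, again followed by a T7 terminator. According to the stated purpose, this fusion is controlled by the HSL-regulated pLux (luxPR) promoter, so that LuxR bound to its autoinducer switches on production of a fluorescently trackable pore former. The pLux promoter was not annotated in the feature table, though an unannotated gap lies between the first terminator and sfGFP where it would be expected. The catalogue's promoter field lists "tet and pLux", which conflicts with the T7 promoter named in the purpose statement and found in the sequence. N-terminal FLAG tags are recorded for the insert but are likewise not annotated.

The associated publication concerns artificial cells that drive neural differentiation, which fits a sense-and-respond circuit in which a chemical signal triggers pore formation. The record does not detail the exact experimental configuration.
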