Features (pLannotate 1.2.2; 12 found; start..end, strand, type, name):
     58..101     -  terminator     bacterial terminator: putative bacterial transcription terminator
    104..123     +  misc_feature   BioBrick prefix: BioBrick prefix for parts that start with "ATG"
    125..143     +  promoter       T7 promoter: promoter for bacteriophage T7 RNA polymerase
    198..947     +  CDS            luxR: LUXR_ALIFS - Experimental evidence at protein level: Swiss-Prot protein existence level 1. Transcriptional activator of the bioluminescence operon. Binds to the OHHL autoinducer. From Aliivibrio fischeri (Vibrio fischeri).
   1072..1119    +  terminator     T7 terminator: transcription terminator for bacteriophage T7 RNA polymerase
   1236..1949    +  CDS            superfolder GFP: GFP variant that folds robustly even when fused to poorly folded proteins (Pédelacq et al., 2006)
   1977..3392    +  CDS            pfo (fragment): TACY_CLOP1 - Also known as pfoA, pfoR. Experimental evidence at protein level: Swiss-Prot protein existence level 1. A cholesterol-dependent toxin that causes cytolysis by forming pores in cholesterol containing host membranes. After binding to target membranes, the protein assembles into a pre-pore complex. A conformation change leads to insertion in the host membrane and formation of an oligomeric pore complex. Cholesterol is required for binding to host cell membranes, membrane insertion and pore formation; cholesterol binding is mediated by a Thr-Leu pair in the C-terminus. Can be reversib
   3519..3566    +  terminator     T7 terminator: transcription terminator for bacteriophage T7 RNA polymerase
   3568..3588    +  misc_feature   BioBrick suffix: universal suffix for all parts
   3765..4353    -  rep_origin     ori: high-copy-number ColE1/pMB1/pBR322/pUC origin of replication
   4524..5384    -  CDS            AmpR: β-lactamase; bla; confers resistance to ampicillin, carbenicillin, and related antibiotics
   5385..5489    -  promoter       AmpR promoter: bla
>Addgene plasmid #159408 | DT047A | addgene full sequence | sequence record 326571 | Addgene NGS Result
AAGAAACCATTATTATCATGACATTAACCTATAAAAATAGGCGTATCACGAGGCAGAATTTCAGATAAAA
AAAATCCTTAGCTTTCGCTAAGGATGATTTCTGGAATTCGCGGCCGCTTCTAGATAATACGACTCACTAT
AGGGAGATACTAGAAGAAGGAGAATAATCTATGGACTACAAAGACGATGATGACAAGATGAAAAACATAA
ATGCCGACGACACATACAGAATAATTAATAAAATTAAAGCTTGTAGAAGCAATAATGATATTAATCAATG
CTTATCTGATATGACTAAAATGGTACATTGTGAATATTATTTACTCGCGATCATTTATCCTCATTCTATG
GTTAAATCTGATATTTCAATCCTAGATAATTACCCTAAAAAATGGAGGCAATATTATGATGACGCTAATT
TAATAAAATATGATCCTATAGTAGATTATTCTAACTCCAATCATTCACCAATTAATTGGAATATATTTGA
AAACAATGCTGTAAATAAAAAATCTCCAAATGTAATTAAAGAAGCGAAAACATCAGGTCTTATCACTGGG
TTTAGTTTCCCTATTCATACGGCTAACAATGGCTTCGGAATGCTTAGTTTTGCACATTCAGAAAAAGACA
ACTATATAGATAGTTTATTTTTACATGCGTGTATGAACATACCATTAATTGTTCCTTCTCTAGTTGATAA
TTATCGAAAAATAAATATAGCAAATAATAAATCAAACAACGATTTAACCAAAAGAGAAAAAGAATGTTTA
GCGTGGGCATGCGAAGGAAAAAGCTCTTGGGATATTTCAAAAATATTAGGTTGCAGTGAGCGTACTGTCA
CTTTCCATTTAACCAATGCGCAAATGAAACTCAATACAACAAACCGCTGCCAAAGTATTTCTAAAGCAAT
TTTAACAGGAGCAATTGATTGCCCATACTTTAAAAATTAATAACGACTCAGGCTGCTACGCCTGTGTACT
GGAAAACAAAACCAAAACCCAAAAAACAAAAAACTGAGCCCATTGGTATCGTGGAAGGACTCGATCAAAA
AAAAAAAAAAAAAAAAAAAAACTAGCATAACCCCTTGGGGCCTCTAAACGGGTCTTGAGGGGTTTTTTGG
TACTAGAACCTGTAGGATCGTACAGGTTTACGCAAGAAAATGGTTTGTTATAGTCGAATAAAAAATACTA
GAAGAAGGAGAATAATCTATGGACTACAAAGACGATGATGACAAGATGCGTAAAGGCGAAGAGCTGTTCA
CTGGTGTCGTCCCTATTCTGGTGGAACTGGATGGTGATGTCAACGGTCATAAGTTTTCCGTGCGTGGCGA
GGGTGAAGGTGACGCAACTAATGGTAAACTGACGCTGAAGTTCATCTGTACTACTGGTAAACTGCCGGTA
CCTTGGCCGACTCTGGTAACGACGCTGACTTATGGTGTTCAGTGCTTTGCTCGTTATCCGGACCATATGA
AGCAGCATGACTTCTTCAAGTCCGCCATGCCGGAAGGCTATGTGCAGGAACGCACGATTTCCTTTAAGGA
TGACGGCACGTACAAAACGCGTGCGGAAGTGAAATTTGAAGGCGATACCCTGGTAAACCGCATTGAGCTG
AAAGGCATTGACTTTAAAGAAGACGGCAATATCCTGGGCCATAAGCTGGAATACAATTTTAACAGCCACA
ATGTTTACATCACCGCCGATAAACAAAAAAATGGCATTAAAGCGAATTTTAAAATTCGCCACAACGTGGA
GGATGGCAGCGTGCAGCTGGCTGATCACTACCAGCAAAACACTCCAATCGGTGATGGTCCTGTTCTGCTG
CCAGACAATCACTATCTGAGCACGCAAAGCGTTCTGTCTAAAGATCCGAACGAGAAACGCGATCATATGG
TTCTGCTGGAGTTCGTAACCGCAGCGGGCATCACGCATGGTATGGATGAACTGTACAAAGGCGGTGGCTC
GGGCGGTGGCTCGATGAAAGATATCACGGATAAAAACCAATCGATTGATAGTGGCATCAGTTCGCTGAGC
TATAACCGCAATGAAGTCCTGGCCAGCAATGGTGATAAAATTGAATCGTTTGTTCCTAAAGAGGGTAAAA
AAGCGGGCAATAAATTCATTGTAGTCGAACGCCAGAAACGTAGCCTGACTACTTCACCGGTTGATATTTC
CATTATTGACAGTGTTAATGATCGCACGTATCCTGGTGCGCTGCAACTGGCTGATAAAGCATTTGTCGAA
AATCGCCCTACTATTCTGATGGTAAAACGTAAACCGATCAATATCAACATTGATCTGCCGGGTCTGAAAG
GTGAAAACTCTATCAAGGTGGATGATCCAACTTATGGTAAAGTCAGCGGCGCCATTGATGAACTGGTTAG
CAAATGGAATGAAAAATATAGCAGCACCCACACCCTGCCGGCGCGCACCCAGTACTCCGAATCCATGGTG
TATAGTAAATCCCAAATCTCATCGGCCCTGAATGTGAACGCTAAAGTGCTGGAAAATTCGCTGGGTGTTG
ACTTCAACGCCGTAGCAAATAACGAGAAAAAAGTAATGATCCTGGCATATAAGCAGATCTTTTATACAGT
CAGTGCCGATCTGCCGAAAAATCCGTCTGATCTGTTCGATGATAGCGTTACTTTTAATGATCTGAAGCAA
AAAGGTGTTAGCAACGAAGCTCCGCCGCTGATGGTTTCTAATGTTGCCTATGGTCGCACCATTTATGTTA
AACTGGAAACCACTAGCTCCTCGAAAGATGTCCAAGCTGCTTTTAAAGCTCTGATCAAAAATACAGATAT
TAAAAATAGTCAACAGTATAAAGATATTTATGAAAATAGCAGTTTCACAGCAGTTGTGCTGGGAGGGGAT
GCACAGGAACATAATAAAGTGGTGACGAAAGATTTTGACGAAATCCGCAAAGTCATCAAAGATAATGCCA
CTTTTAGTACGAAGAATCCGGCTTATCCAATCAGCTATACCTCTGTCTTCCTGAAAGACAACAGCGTTGC
CGCCGTCCATAACAAGACCGATTACATTGAAACCACCAGTACCGAATATTCTAAAGGTAAAATCAACCTG
GATCATTCCGGTGCGTATGTCGCTCAGTTTGAAGTGGCGTGGGACGAGGTCTCATACGATAAAGAAGGTA
ACGAAGTTCTGACGCATAAAACTTGGGACGGCAATTACCAGGACAAAACTGCCCACTATAGCACCGTTAT
CCCGCTGGAAGCCAATGCGCGCAACATCCGCATTAAAGCACGTGAAGCAACGGGGCTGGCCTGGGAATGG
TGGCGTGATGTAATTAGCGAATATGATGTGCCGCTGACGAATAATATCAACGTTTCGATTTGGGGGACCA
CCCTGTATCCGGGTTCAAGCATTACCTATAATTGATGACGACTCAGGCTGCTACGCCTGTGTACTGGAAA
ACAAAACCAAAACCCAAAAAACAAAAAACTGAGCCCATTGGTATCGTGGAAGGACTCGATCAAAAAAAAA
AAAAAAAAAAAAAAAAAACTAGCATAACCCCTTGGGGCCTCTAAACGGGTCTTGAGGGGTTTTTTGGTAC
TAGTAGCGGCCGCTGCAGGCTTCCTCGCTCACTGACTCGCTGCGCTCGGTCGTTCGGCTGCGGCGAGCGG
TATCAGCTCACTCAAAGGCGGTAATACGGTTATCCACAGAATCAGGGGATAACGCAGGAAAGAACATGTG
AGCAAAAGGCCAGCAAAAGGCCAGGAACCGTAAAAAGGCCGCGTTGCTGGCGTTTTTCCACAGGCTCCGC
CCCCCTGACGAGCATCACAAAAATCGACGCTCAAGTCAGAGGTGGCGAAACCCGACAGGACTATAAAGAT
ACCAGGCGTTTCCCCCTGGAAGCTCCCTCGTGCGCTCTCCTGTTCCGACCCTGCCGCTTACCGGATACCT
GTCCGCCTTTCTCCCTTCGGGAAGCGTGGCGCTTTCTCATAGCTCACGCTGTAGGTATCTCAGTTCGGTG
TAGGTCGTTCGCTCCAAGCTGGGCTGTGTGCACGAACCCCCCGTTCAGCCCGACCGCTGCGCCTTATCCG
GTAACTATCGTCTTGAGTCCAACCCGGTAAGACACGACTTATCGCCACTGGCAGCAGCCACTGGTAACAG
GATTAGCAGAGCGAGGTATGTAGGCGGTGCTACAGAGTTCTTGAAGTGGTGGCCTAACTACGGCTACACT
AGAAGAACAGTATTTGGTATCTGCGCTCTGCTGAAGCCAGTTACCTTCGGAAAAAGAGTTGGTAGCTCTT
GATCCGGCAAACAAACCACCGCTGGTAGCGGTGGTTTTTTTGTTTGCAAGCAGCAGATTACGCGCAGAAA
AAAAGGATCTCAAGAAGATCCTTTGATCTTTTCTACGGGGTCTGACGCTCAGTGGAACGAAAACTCACGT
TAAGGGATTTTGGTCATGAGATTATCAAAAAGGATCTTCACCTAGATCCTTTTAAATTAAAAATGAAGTT
TTAAATCAATCTAAAGTATATATGAGTAAACTTGGTCTGACAGTTACCAATGCTTAATCAGTGAGGCACC
TATCTCAGCGATCTGTCTATTTCGTTCATCCATAGTTGCCTGACTCCCCGTCGTGTAGATAACTACGATA
CGGGAGGGCTTACCATCTGGCCCCAGTGCTGCAATGATACCGCGAGACCCACGCTCACCGGCTCCAGATT
TATCAGCAATAAACCAGCCAGCCGGAAGGGCCGAGCGCAGAAGTGGTCCTGCAACTTTATCCGCCTCCAT
CCAGTCTATTAATTGTTGCCGGGAAGCTAGAGTAAGTAGTTCGCCAGTTAATAGTTTGCGCAACGTTGTT
GCCATTGCTACAGGCATCGTGGTGTCACGCTCGTCGTTTGGTATGGCTTCATTCAGCTCCGGTTCCCAAC
GATCAAGGCGAGTTACATGATCCCCCATGTTGTGCAAAAAAGCGGTTAGCTCCTTCGGTCCTCCGATCGT
TGTCAGAAGTAAGTTGGCCGCAGTGTTATCACTCATGGTTATGGCAGCACTGCATAATTCTCTTACTGTC
ATGCCATCCGTAAGATGCTTTTCTGTGACTGGTGAGTACTCAACCAAGTCATTCTGAGAATAGTGTATGC
GGCGACCGAGTTGCTCTTGCCCGGCGTCAATACGGGATAATACCGCGCCACATAGCAGAACTTTAAAAGT
GCTCATCATTGGAAAACGTTCTTCGGGGCGAAAACTCTCAAGGATCTTACCGCTGTTGAGATCCAGTTCG
ATGTAACCCACTCGTGCACCCAACTGATCTTCAGCATCTTTTACTTTCACCAGCGTTTCTGGGTGAGCAA
AAACAGGAAGGCAAAATGCCGCAAAAAAGGGAATAAGGGCGACACGGAAATGTTGAATACTCATACTCTT
CCTTTTTCAATATTATTGAAGCATTTATCAGGGTTATTGTCTCATGAGCGGATACATATTTGAATGTATT
TAGAAAAATAAACAAATAGGGGTTCCGCGCACATTTCCCCGAAAAGTGCCACCTGACGTCT
